>Addgene plasmid #104697 | pUG-UBC32 | depositor full sequence | sequence record 198526 | Full Sequence
GTGGCTCTTCAGTGGACGAAAGGGCCTCGTGATACGCCTATTTTTATAGGTTAATGTCATGATAATAATG
GTTTCTTAGACGTCAGGTGGCACTTTTCGGGGAAATGTGCGCGGAACCCCTATTTGTTTATTTTTCTAAA
TACATTCAAATATGTATCCGCTCATGAGACAATAACCCTGATAAATGCTTCAATAATATTGAAAAAGGAA
GAGTATGCGCTCACGCAACTGGTCCAGAACCTTGACCGAACGCAGCGGTGGTAACGGCGCAGTGGCGGTT
TTCATGGCTTGTTATGACTGTTTTTTTGGGGTACAGTCTATGCCTCGGGCATCCAAGCAGCAAGCGCGTT
ACGCCGTGGGTCGATGTTTGATGTTATGGAGCAGCAACGATGTTACGCAGCAGGGCAGTCGCCCTAAAAC
AAAGTTAAACATCATGAGGGAAGCGGTGATCGCCGAAGTATCGACTCAACTATCAGAGGTAGTTGGCGTC
ATCGAGCGCCATCTCGAACCGACGTTGCTGGCCGTACATTTGTACGGCTCCGCAGTGGATGGCGGCCTGA
AGCCACACAGCGATATTGATTTGCTGGTTACGGTGACCGTAAGGCTTGATGAAACAACGCGGCGAGCTTT
GATCAACGACCTTTTGGAAACTTCGGCTTCCCCTGGAGAGAGCGAGATTCTCCGCGCTGTAGAAGTCACC
ATTGTTGTGCACGACGACATCATTCCGTGGCGTTATCCAGCTAAGCGCGAACTGCAATTTGGAGAATGGC
AGCGCAATGACATTCTTGCAGGTATCTTCGAGCCAGCCACGATCGACATTGATCTGGCTATCTTGCTGAC
AAAAGCAAGAGAACATAGCGTTGCCTTGGTAGGTCCAGCGGCGGAGGAACTCTTTGATCCGGTTCCTGAA
CAGGATCTATTTGAGGCGCTAAATGAAACCTTAACGCTATGGAACTCGCCGCCCGACTGGGCTGGCGATG
AGCGAAATGTAGTGCTTACGTTGTCCCGCATTTGGTACAGCGCAGTAACCGGCAAAATCGCGCCGAAGGA
TGTCGCTGCCGACTGGGCAATGGAGCGCCTGCCGGCCCAGTATCAGCCCGTCATACTTGAAGCTAGACAG
GCTTATCTTGGACAAGAAGAAGATCGCTTGGCCTCGCGCGCAGATCAGTTGGAAGAATTTGTCCATTACG
TAAAAGGCGAGATCACCAAGGTAGTCGGCAAATAACTGTCAGACCAAGTTTACTCATATATACTTTAGAT
TGATTTAAAACTTCATTTTTAATTTAAAAGGATCTAGGTGAAGATCCTTTTTGATAATCTCATGACCAAA
ATCCCTTAACGTGAGTTTTCGTTCCACTGAGCGTCAGACCCCGTAGAAAAGATCAAAGGATCTTCTTGAG
ATCCTTTTTTTCTGCGCGTAATCTGCTGCTTGCAAACAAAAAAACCACCGCTACCAGCGGTGGTTTGTTT
GCCGGATCAAGAGCTACCAACTCTTTTTCCGAAGGTAACTGGCTTCAGCAGAGCGCAGATACCAAATACT
GTCCTTCTAGTGTAGCCGTAGTTAGGCCACCACTTCAAGAACTCTGTAGCACCGCCTACATACCTCGCTC
TGCTAATCCTGTTACCAGTGGCTGCTGCCAGTGGCGATAAGTCGTGTCTTACCGGGTTGGACTCAAGACG
ATAGTTACCGGATAAGGCGCAGCGGTCGGGCTGAACGGGGGGTTCGTGCACACAGCCCAGCTTGGAGCGA
ACGACCTACACCGAACTGAGATACCTACAGCGTGAGCTATGAGAAAGCGCCACGCTTCCCGAAGGGAGAA
AGGCGGACAGGTATCCGGTAAGCGGCAGGGTCGGAACAGGAGAGCGCACGAGGGAGCTTCCAGGGGGAAA
CGCCTGGTATCTTTATAGTCCTGTCGGGTTTCGCCACCTCTGACTTGAGCGTCGATTTTTGTGATGCTCG
TCAGGGGGGCGGAGCCTATGGAAAAACGCCAGCAACGCGGCCTTTTTACGGTTCCTGGCCTTTTGCTGGC
CTTTTGCTCACATGTTCTTTCCTGCGTTATCCCCTGATTCTGTGGATAACCGTATTACCGCCTTTGAGTG
AGCTGATACCGCTCGCCGCAGCCGAACGACCGAGCGCAGCGAGTCAGTGAGCGAGGAAGCGGAAGAGCGC
CCAATACGCAAACCGCCTCTCCCCGCGCGTTGGCCGATTCATTAATCACTCTGTGGTCTCAAATGGCGGA
TGAGAGGTATAATCGGAAGAATCCGGCGGTGAAGAGGATTTTGCAGGAGGTTAAGGAGATGCAAGCTAAT
CCGTCTGATGATTTTATGTCTCTTCCTCTTGAGGAGAATATCTTTGAGTGGCAATTCGCCATCCGAGGTC
CTGGTGATACTGAATTCGAGGGCGGGATTTATCATGGGAGAATTCAGTTGCCTGCAGATTATCCATTCAA
ACCTCCTTCATTCATGTTATTGACCCCTAACGGGCGCTTTGAAACTAACACCAAGATTTGCTTGAGCATT
TCAAACTACCACCCTGAGCATTGGCAACCTTCATGGAGTGTTCGGACTGCTTTGGTGGCTCTCATTGCAT
TTATGCCCACAAGTCCCAATGGAGCACTGGGCTCAGTAGATTATCCAAAGGATGAGAGACGTACACTAGC
CATTAAATCACGTGAGACACCACCTAAGTATGGCTCTCCTGAACGGCAAAAAATTATTGATGAGATTCAT
CAGTACATCCTTAGCAAAGCAACCGTGGTTCCAAAACCTCTTCCTCTGGAATGTAGCCAAGCACCTTCCA
TCGTATCAGAAGCTCACTCCCAAGTTGAGCCACAGGAAGCGATAACTGTAGTAGAAGAGCGGTCCATCGC
TACAACAGACACCATAGTTGATGATCAAATCATAGAAGAGACAGCTGAAGCAGTCAATACAGCAGCTAGT
GTGGTTCCCGCTGCAGCACCTTTACCAGCGGTTGAAGTTGTGGTCAAAGCTTCTGTAAGTGGTGAGCAAA
GGATGGCCAGAAGAGCGGCTCAGAAGCCAGTCGATGACAGACTCTTCACGTGGGCGGCGGTTGGGCTCAC
AATCGCTATCATGGTTCTTCTTCTGAAGAAGTTCATAAAATCAAATGGTTACAGTACTGGGTTTATGGAT
GATCAGTCTTGAGCTTTGAGACCACGAA
Features (pLannotate 1.2.2; 7 found; start..end, strand, type, name):
    110..214     +  promoter       AmpR promoter: bla
    205..285     -  CDS            int (fragment): INT2_ECOLX - Protein inferred from homology: Swiss-Prot protein existence level 3. Putative integrase believed to be involved in the insertion of antibiotic resistance genes into plasmids and transposons. From Escherichia coli.
    371..427     +  CDS            GmR (fragment): gentamycin acetyltransferase; aacC1; confers resistance to gentamycin
    434..1222    +  CDS            aadA: S3AD_ECOLX - Experimental evidence at protein level: Swiss-Prot protein existence level 1. Mediates bacterial resistance to the antibiotics streptomycin and spectinomycin. From Escherichia coli.
   1396..1984    +  rep_origin     ori: high-copy-number ColE1/pMB1/pBR322/pUC origin of replication
   2167..2216    +  CDS            lacI (fragment): lac repressor; lacI; The lac repressor binds to the lac operator to inhibit transcription in E. coli. This inhibition can be relieved by adding lactose or isopropyl-β-D-thiogalactopyranoside (IPTG).
   2233..3159    +  CDS            UBC32: UBC32_ARATH - Experimental evidence at transcript level: Swiss-Prot protein existence level 2. Accepts the ubiquitin from the E1 complex and catalyzes its covalent attachment to other proteins. From Arabidopsis thaliana (Mouse-ear cress).
