>Addgene plasmid #104697 | pUG-UBC32 | addgene full sequence | sequence record 206197 | Addgene NGS Result
CGCAGCCGAACGACCGAGCGCAGCGAGTCAGTGAGCGAGGAAGCGGAAGAGCGCCCAATACGCAAACCGC
CTCTCCCCGCGCGTTGGCCGATTCATTAATCACTCTGTGGTCTCAAATGGCGGATGAGAGGTATAATCGG
AAGAATCCGGCGGTGAAGAGGATTTTGCAGGAGGTTAAGGAGATGCAAGCTAATCCGTCTGATGATTTTA
TGTCTCTTCCTCTTGAGGAGAATATCTTTGAGTGGCAATTCGCCATCCGAGGTCCTGGTGATACTGAATT
CGAGGGCGGGATTTATCATGGGAGAATTCAGTTGCCTGCAGATTATCCATTCAAACCTCCTTCATTCATG
TTATTGACCCCTAACGGGCGCTTTGAAACTAACACCAAGATTTGCTTGAGCATTTCAAACTACCACCCTG
AGCATTGGCAACCTTCATGGAGTGTTCGGACTGCTTTGGTGGCTCTCATTGCATTTATGCCCACAAGTCC
CAATGGAGCACTGGGCTCAGTAGATTATCCAAAGGATGAGAGACGTACACTAGCCATTAAATCACGTGAG
ACACCACCTAAGTATGGCTCTCCTGAACGGCAAAAAATTATTGATGAGATTCATCAGTACATCCTTAGCA
AAGCAACCGTGGTTCCAAAACCTCTTCCTCTGGAATGTAGCCAAGCACCTTCCATCGTATCAGAAGCTCA
CTCCCAAGTTGAGCCACAGGAAGCGATAACTGTAGTAGAAGAGCGGTCCATCGCTACAACAGACACCATA
GTTGATGATCAAATCATAGAAGAGACAGCTGAAGCAGTCAATACAGCAGCTAGTGTGGTTCCCGCTGCAG
CACCTTTACCAGCGGTTGAAGTTGTGGTCAAAGCTTCTGTAAGTGGTGAGCAAAGGATGGCCAGAAGAGC
GGCTCAGAAGCCAGTCGATGACAGACTCTTCACGTGGGCGGCGGTTGGGCTCACAATCGCTATCATGGTT
CTTCTTCTGAAGAAGTTCATAAAATCAAATGGTTACAGTACTGGGTTTATGGATGATCAGTCTTGAGCTT
TGAGACCACGAAGTGGCTCTTCAGTGGACGAAAGGGCCTCGTGATACGCCTATTTTTATAGGTTAATGTC
ATGATAATAATGGTTTCTTAGACGTCAGGTGGCACTTTTCGGGGAAATGTGCGCGGAACCCCTATTTGTT
TATTTTTCTAAATACATTCAAATATGTATCCGCTCATGAGACAATAACCCTGATAAATGCTTCAATAATA
TTGAAAAAGGAAGAGTATGCGCTCACGCAACTGGTCCAGAACCTTGACCGAACGCAGCGGTGGTAACGGC
GCAGTGGCGGTTTTCATGGCTTGTTATGACTGTTTTTTTTTGGGGTACAGTCTATGCCTCGGGCATCCAA
GCAGCAAGCGCGTTACGCCGTGGGTCGATGTTTGATGTTATGGAGCAGCAACGATGTTACGCAGCAGGGC
AGTCGCCCTAAAACAAAGTTAAACATCATGAGGGAAGCGGTGATCGCCGAAGTATCGACTCAACTATCAG
AGGTAGTTGGCGTCATCGAGCGCCATCTCGAACCGACGTTGCTGGCCGTACATTTGTACGGCTCCGCAGT
GGATGGCGGCCTGAAGCCACACAGCGATATTGATTTGCTGGTTACGGTGACCGTAAGGCTTGATGAAACA
ACGCGGCGAGCTTTGATCAACGACCTTTTGGAAACTTCGGCTTCCCCTGGAGAGAGCGAGATTCTCCGCG
CTGTAGAAGTCACCATTGTTGTGCACGACGACATCATTCCGTGGCGTTATCCAGCTAAGCGCGAACTGCA
ATTTGGAGAATGGCAGCGCAATGACATTCTTGCAGGTATCTTCGAGCCAGCCACGATCGACATTGATCTG
GCTATCTTGCTGACAAAAGCAAGAGAACATAGCGTTGCCTTGGTAGGTCCAGCGGCGGAGGAACTCTTTG
ATCCGGTTCCTGAACAGGATCTATTTGAGGCGCTAAATGAAACCTTAACGCTATGGAACTCGCCGCCCGA
CTGGGCTGGCGATGAGCGAAATGTAGTGCTTACGTTGTCCCGCATTTGGTACAGCGCAGTAACCGGCAAA
ATCGCGCCGAAGGATGTCGCTGCCGACTGGGCAATGGAGCGCCTGCCGGCCCAGTATCAGCCCGTCATAC
TTGAAGCTAGACAGGCTTATCTTGGACAAGAAGAAGATCGCTTGGCCTCGCGCGCAGATCAGTTGGAAGA
ATTTGTCCATTACGTAAAAGGCGAGATCACCAAGGTAGTCGGCAAATAACTGTCAGACCAAGTTTACTCA
TATATACTTTAGATTGATTTAAAACTTCATTTTTAATTTAAAAGGATCTAGGTGAAGATCCTTTTTGATA
ATCTCATGACCAAAATCCCTTAACGTGAGTTTTCGTTCCACTGAGCGTCAGACCCCGTAGAAAAGATCAA
AGGATCTTCTTGAGATCCTTTTTTTCTGCGCGTAATCTGCTGCTTGCAAACAAAAAAACCACCGCTACCA
GCGGTGGTTTGTTTGCCGGATCAAGAGCTACCAACTCTTTTTCCGAAGGTAACTGGCTTCAGCAGAGCGC
AGATACCAAATACTGTTCTTCTAGTGTAGCCGTAGTTAGGCCACCACTTCAAGAACTCTGTAGCACCGCC
TACATACCTCGCTCTGCTAATCCTGTTACCAGTGGCTGCTGCCAGTGGCGATAAGTCGTGTCTTACCGGG
TTGGACTCAAGACGATAGTTACCGGATAAGGCGCAGCGGTCGGGCTGAACGGGGGGTTCGTGCACACAGC
CCAGCTTGGAGCGAACGACCTACACCGAACTGAGATACCTACAGCGTGAGCTATGAGAAAGCGCCACGCT
TCCCGAAGGGAGAAAGGCGGACAGGTATCCGGTAAGCGGCAGGGTCGGAACAGGAGAGCGCACGAGGGAG
CTTCCAGGGGGAAACGCCTGGTATCTTTATAGTCCTGTCGGGTTTCGCCACCTCTGACTTGAGCGTCGAT
TTTTGTGATGCTCGTCAGGGGGGCGGAGCCTATGGAAAAACGCCAGCAACGCGGCCTTTTTACGGTTCCT
GGCCTTTTGCTGGCCTTTTGCTCACATGTTCTTTCCTGCGTTATCCCCTGATTCTGTGGATAACCGTATT
ACCGCCTTTGAGTGAGCTGATACCGCTCGC
Features (pLannotate 1.2.2; 8 found; start..end, strand, type, name):
      1..49      +  rep_origin     RSF ori (fragment): Plasmids containing the RSF 1030 origin of replication can be propagated in E. coli cells that contain additional plasmids with compatible origins.
     51..100     +  CDS            lacI (fragment): lac repressor; lacI; The lac repressor binds to the lac operator to inhibit transcription in E. coli. This inhibition can be relieved by adding lactose or isopropyl-β-D-thiogalactopyranoside (IPTG).
    117..1043    +  CDS            UBC32: UBC32_ARATH - Experimental evidence at transcript level: Swiss-Prot protein existence level 2. Accepts the ubiquitin from the E1 complex and catalyzes its covalent attachment to other proteins. From Arabidopsis thaliana (Mouse-ear cress).
   1172..1276    +  promoter       AmpR promoter: bla
   1267..1347    -  CDS            int (fragment): INT2_ECOLX - Protein inferred from homology: Swiss-Prot protein existence level 3. Putative integrase believed to be involved in the insertion of antibiotic resistance genes into plasmids and transposons. From Escherichia coli.
   1435..1491    +  CDS            GmR (fragment): gentamycin acetyltransferase; aacC1; confers resistance to gentamycin
   1498..2286    +  CDS            aadA: S3AD_ECOLX - Experimental evidence at protein level: Swiss-Prot protein existence level 1. Mediates bacterial resistance to the antibiotics streptomycin and spectinomycin. From Escherichia coli.
   2460..3048    +  rep_origin     ori: high-copy-number ColE1/pMB1/pBR322/pUC origin of replication
