[The description below was written by a language model from this plasmid's Addgene catalogue record and pLannotate feature annotations shown in this document.]
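Description:
pUG-UBC32 is a cloning module from the UbiGate synthetic biology toolbox for analysing ubiquitination. It is built in the small, self-made backbone pICH41308 and maintained in E. coli. The plasmid replicates from a high-copy ColE1/pUC-type origin and is selected with spectinomycin through the aadA aminoglycoside adenylyltransferase gene. In the annotation, aadA lies downstream of a bla-type (AmpR) promoter. The short integrase and gentamicin acetyltransferase fragments around it are probably leftovers of the integron cassette from which the marker was taken. The brief RSF ori and lacI fragments also annotated are only about 50 nt each, so they look like non-functional homology hits rather than working parts.

The payload is the coding sequence of Arabidopsis thaliana UBC32 (AT3G17000), an E2 ubiquitin-conjugating enzyme that accepts ubiquitin from the E1 and catalyses its attachment to other proteins. The insert is about 935 bp and was cloned with BpiI, a type IIS enzyme whose sites were destroyed in the process. According to the depositor's note, the insert is released with BsaI and moved into a Level 1 cloning vector, which fits a hierarchical Golden Gate/modular cloning scheme. No promoter, terminator or tag for the UBC32 sequence is annotated. The plasmid therefore appears to be a storage and assembly part, not an expression construct, with regulatory and fusion elements presumably supplied at the next assembly step.

Two full sequences are on record, one from the depositor and one from repository sequencing. They are nearly the same length, about 3.18 kb, and carry the same features at different start coordinates.
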