Addgene plasmid #104697: pUG-UBC32
Purpose: Cloning Module
Depositing lab: Marco Trujillo. Depositing organization: Leibniz Institute of Plant Biochemistry (IPB). Publication: UbiGate: a synthetic biology toolbox to analyse ubiquitination. Kowarschik K, Hoehenwarter W, Marillonnet S, Trujillo M. New Phytol. 2018 Mar;217(4):1749-1763. doi: 10.1111/nph.14900. Epub 2017 Nov 30. PubMed 29194629.
Backbone
  Vector backbone: pICH41308
  Backbone manufacturer: self-made
  Backbone size w/o insert (bp): 2251
  Vector type: Synthetic Biology
Growth in bacteria
  Bacterial resistance: Spectinomycin, 50 μg/mL
  Growth temperature: 37°C
  Growth strain: DH5alpha
  Copy number: High Copy
Gene/Insert
  Gene/Insert name: AtUBC32 (alt name: AT3G17000)
  Species: A. thaliana (mustard weed)
  Insert size (bp): 935
  Entrez Gene: UBC32 (a.k.a. AT3G17000, ubiquitin-conjugating enzyme 32)
  Cloning method: Restriction Enzyme; 5′ cloning site BpiI (destroyed during cloning); 3′ cloning site BpiI (destroyed during cloning)
  Sequencing primers: 5′ moclof, agcgaggaagcggaagagcg; 3′ moclor, gccacctgacgtctaagaaacc
Terms and licenses: Academic/Nonprofit Terms; Industry Terms: Not Available to Industry
Depositor comments: release insert with BsaI and clone to Level 1 cloning vector
How to cite: pUG-UBC32 was a gift from Marco Trujillo (Addgene plasmid # 104697 ; http://n2t.net/addgene:104697 ; RRID:Addgene_104697)
